>Addgene plasmid #107146 | MSCV-mouse Ezh2-IRES-GFP | depositor full sequence | sequence record 203895 | MSCV-mouse Ezh2-IRES-GFP sequence 8800 bps
TGAAAGACCCCACCTGTAGGTTTGGCAAGCTAGCTTAAGTAACGCCATTTTGCAAGGCATGGAAAATACA
TAACTGAGAATAGAGAAGTTCAGATCAAGGTTAGGAACAGAGAGACAGCAGAATATGGGCCAAACAGGAT
ATCTGTGGTAAGCAGTTCCTGCCCCGGCTCAGGGCCAAGAACAGATGGTCCCCAGATGCGGTCCCGCCCT
CAGCAGTTTCTAGAGAACCATCAGATGTTTCCAGGGTGCCCCAAGGACCTGAAATGACCCTGTGCCTTAT
TTGAACTAACCAATCAGTTCGCTTCTCGCTTCTGTTCGCGCGCTTCTGCTCCCCGAGCTCAATAAAAGAG
CCCACAACCCCTCACTCGGCGCGCCAGTCCTCCGATAGACTGCGTCGCCCGGGTACCCGTATTCCCAATA
AAGCCTCTTGCTGTTTGCATCCGAATCGTGGACTCGCTGATCCTTGGGAGGGTCTCCTCAGATTGATTGA
CTGCCCACCTCGGGGGTCTTTCATTTGGAGGTTCCACCGAGATTTGGAGACCCCTGCCCAGGGACCACCG
ACCCCCCCGCCGGGAGGTAAGCTGGCCAGCGGTCGTTTCGTGTCTGTCTCTGTCTTTGTGCGTGTTTGTG
CCGGCATCTAATGTTTGCGCCTGCGTCTGTACTAGTTAGCTAACTAGCTCTGTATCTGGCGGACCCGTGG
TGGAACTGACGAGTTCTGAACACCCGGCCGCAACCCTGGGAGACGTCCCAGGGACTTTGGGGGCCGTTTT
TGTGGCCCGACCTGAGGAAGGGAGTCGATGTGGAATCCGACCCCGTCAGGATATGTGGTTCTGGTAGGAG
ACGAGAACCTAAAACAGTTCCCGCCTCCGTCTGAATTTTTGCTTTCGGTTTGGAACCGAAGCCGCGCGTC
TTGTCTGCTGCAGCGCTGCAGCATCGTTCTGTGTTGTCTCTGTCTGACTGTGTTTCTGTATTTGTCTGAA
AATTAGGGCCAGACTGTTACCACTCCCTTAAGTTTGACCTTAGGTCACTGGAAAGATGTCGAGCGGATCG
CTCACAACCAGTCGGTAGATGTCAAGAAGAGACGTTGGGTTACCTTCTGCTCTGCAGAATGGCCAACCTT
TAACGTCGGATGGCCGCGAGACGGCACCTTTAACCGAGACCTCATCACCCAGGTTAAGATCAAGGTCTTT
TCACCTGGCCCGCATGGACACCCAGACCAGGTCCCCTACATCGTGACCTGGGAAGCCTTGGCTTTTGACC
CCCCTCCCTGGGTCAAGCCCTTTGTACACCCTAAGCCTCCGCCTCCTCTTCCTCCATCCGCCCCGTCTCT
CCCCCTTGAACCTCCTCGTTCGACCCCGCCTCGATCCTCCCTTTATCCAGCCCTCACTCCTTCTCTAGGC
GCCGGAATTGGGATCCCGGACGCGTGGGTTGGGGGCGACGCGCGGGAGAGGCGCGGGCTGGCGCGCGGGA
CGAAGAATAATCATGGGCCAGACTGGGAAGAAATCTGAGAAGGGACCGGTTTGTTGGCGGAAGCGTGTAA
AATCAGAGTACATGAGACTGAGACAGCTCAAGAGGTTCAGAAGAGCTGATGAAGTAAAGACTATGTTTAG
TTCCAATCGTCAGAAAATTTTGGAAAGAACTGAAACCTTAAACCAAGAGTGGAAGCAGCGGAGGATACAG
CCTGTGCACATCATGACTTCTGTGAGCTCATTGCGCGGGACTAGGGAGTGTTCAGTCACCAGTGACTTGG
ATTTTCCAGCACAAGTCATCCCGTTAAAGACCCTGAATGCAGTCGCCTCGGTGCCTATAATGTACTCTTG
GTCGCCCTTACAACAGAATTTTATGGTGGAAGACGAAACTGTCTTACATAACATTCCTTACATGGGGGAT
GAAGTTCTGGATCAGGACGGCACTTTCATTGAAGAACTAATAAAAAATTATGATGGAAAAGTGCATGGTG
ACAGAGAATGTGGATTTATAAATGATGAAATTTTTGTGGAGTTGGTAAATGCTCTTGGTCAATATAATGA
TGATGATGATGACGATGATGGAGATGATCCAGATGAAAGAGAAGAAAAACAGAAAGATCTAGAGGATAAT
CGAGATGATAAAGAAACTTGCCCACCTCGGAAATTTCCTGCTGATAAAATATTTGAAGCCATTTCCTCAA
TGTTTCCAGATAAGGGCACCGCAGAAGAACTGAAGGAAAAATATAAAGAACTCACGGAGCAGCAGCTCCC
AGGTGCTCTGCCTCCTGAATGTACTCCAAACATCGATGGACCAAATGCCAAATCTGTTCAGAGGGAGCAA
AGCTTGCATTCATTTCATACGCTCTTCTGTCGACGATGTTTTAAGTATGACTGCTTCCTACATCCCTTCC
ATGCAACACCCAACACATATAAGAGGAAGAACACAGAAACAGCTTTGGACAACAAGCCTTGTGGACCACA
GTGTTACCAGCATCTGGAGGGAGCTAAGGAGTTTGCTGCTGCTCTTACTGCTGAGCGGATAAAGACACCA
CCTAAACGCCCAGGGGGCCGCAGAAGAGGAAGACTTCCGAATAACAGTAGCAGACCCAGCACCCCCACCA
TCAGTGTGCTGGAGTCAAAGGATACAGACAGTGACAGAGAAGCAGGGACTGAAACTGGGGGAGAGAACAA
CGATAAAGAAGAAGAAGAGAAAAAAGATGAGACGTCCAGCTCCTCTGAAGCAAATTCTCGGTGTCAAACA
CCAATAAAGATGAAGCCAAATATTGAACCTCCTGAGAATGTGGAGTGGAGTGGTGCTGAAGCCTCCATGT
TTAGAGTCCTCATTGGTACTTACTACGATAACTTTTGTGCCATTGCTAGGCTAATTGGGACCAAAACATG
TAGACAGGTGTATGAGTTTAGAGTCAAGGAGTCCAGTATCATAGCACCTGTTCCCACTGAGGATGTAGAC
ACTCCTCCAAGAAAGAAGAAAAGGAAACATCGGTTGTGGGCTGCACACTGCAGAAAGATACAACTGAAAA
AGGACGGCTCCTCTAACCATGTTTACAACTATCAACCCTGTGACCATCCACGGCAGCCTTGTGACAGTTC
GTGCCCTTGTGTGATAGCACAAAATTTTTGTGAAAAGTTTTGTCAATGTAGTTCAGAGTGTCAAAACCGC
TTTCCTGGATGTCGGTGCAAAGCACAATGCAACACCAAACAGTGTCCATGCTACCTGGCTGTCCGAGAGT
GTGACCCTGACCTCTGTCTCACGTGTGGAGCTGCTGACCATTGGGACAGTAAAAATGTATCCTGTAAGAA
CTGTAGCATTCAGCGGGGCTCTAAAAAGCACTTACTGCTGGCACCGTCTGATGTGGCAGGCTGGGGCATC
TTTATCAAAGATCCTGTACAAAAAAATGAATTCATCTCAGAATACTGTGGGGAGATTATTTCTCAGGATG
AAGCAGACAGAAGAGGAAAAGTGTATGACAAATACATGTGCAGCTTTCTGTTCAACTTGAACAATGATTT
TGTGGTGGATGCAACCCGAAAGGGCAACAAAATTCGTTTTGCTAATCATTCAGTAAATCCAAACTGCTAT
GCAAAAGTTATGATGGTTAATGGTGACCACAGGATAGGCATCTTTGCTAAGAGGGCTATCCAGACTGGTG
AAGAGTTGTTTTTTGATTACAGATACAGCCAGGCTGATGCCCTGAAGTATGTGGGCATCGAACGAGAAAT
GGAAATCCCTTGACTCGAGCGGGATCAATTCCGCCCCCCCCCTAACGTTACTGGCCGAAGCCGCTTGGAA
TAAGGCCGGTGTGCGTTTGTCTATATGTTATTTTCCACCATATTGCCGTCTTTTGGCAATGTGAGGGCCC
GGAAACCTGGCCCTGTCTTCTTGACGAGCATTCCTAGGGGTCTTTCCCCTCTCGCCAAAGGAATGCAAGG
TCTGTTGAATGTCGTGAAGGAAGCAGTTCCTCTGGAAGCTTCTTGAAGACAAACAACGTCTGTAGCGACC
CTTTGCAGGCAGCGGAACCCCCCACCTGGCGACAGGTGCCTCTGCGGCCAAAAGCCACGTGTATAAGATA
CACCTGCAAAGGCGGCACAACCCCAGTGCCACGTTGTGAGTTGGATAGTTGTGGAAAGAGTCAAATGGCT
CTCCTCAAGCGTATTCAACAAGGGGCTGAAGGATGCCCAGAAGGTACCCCATTGTATGGGATCTGATCTG
GGGCCTCGGTGCACATGCTTTACATGTGTTTAGTCGAGGTTAAAAAACGTCTAGGCCCCCCGAACCACGG
GGACGTGGTTTTCCTTTGAAAAACACGATAATACCTGTACAATGGTGAGCAAGGGCGAGGAGCTGTTCAC
CGGGGTGGTGCCCATCCTGGTCGAGCTGGACGGCGACGTAAACGGCCACAAGTTCAGCGTGTCCGGCGAG
GGCGAGGGCGATGCCACCTACGGCAAGCTGACCCTGAAGTTCATCTGCACCACCGGCAAGCTGCCCGTGC
CCTGGCCCACCCTCGTGACCACCCTGACCTACGGCGTGCAGTGCTTCAGCCGCTACCCCGACCACATGAA
GCAGCACGACTTCTTCAAGTCCGCCATGCCCGAAGGCTACGTCCAGGAGCGCACCATCTTCTTCAAGGAC
GACGGCAACTACAAGACCCGCGCCGAGGTGAAGTTCGAGGGCGACACCCTGGTGAACCGCATCGAGCTGA
AGGGCATCGACTTCAAGGAGGACGGCAACATCCTGGGGCACAAGCTGGAGTACAACTACAACAGCCACAA
CGTCTATATCATGGCCGACAAGCAGAAGAACGGCATCAAGGTGAACTTCAAGATCCGCCACAACATCGAG
GACGGCAGCGTGCAGCTCGCCGACCACTACCAGCAGAACACCCCCATCGGCGACGGCCCCGTGCTGCTGC
CCGACAACCACTACCTGAGCACCCAGTCCGCCCTGAGCAAAGACCCCAACGAGAAGCGCGATCACATGGT
CCTGCTGGAGTTCGTGACCGCCGCCGGGATCACTCTCGGCATGGACGAGCTGTACAAGTAAAGCGGCCGC
GACTCTAGAGTCGACCTGCAGGCATGCAAGCTTCAGGTAGCCGGCTAACGTTAACAACCGGTACCTCTAG
AACTATAGCTAGCATGCGCAAATTTAAAGCGCTGATATCGATAAAATAAAAGATTTTATTTAGTCTCCAG
AAAAAGGGGGGAATGAAAGACCCCACCTGTAGGTTTGGCAAGCTAGCTTAAGTAACGCCATTTTGCAAGG
CATGGAAAATACATAACTGAGAATAGAGAAGTTCAGATCAAGGTTAGGAACAGAGAGACAGCAGAATATG
GGCCAAACAGGATATCTGTGGTAAGCAGTTCCTGCCCCGGCTCAGGGCCAAGAACAGATGGTCCCCAGAT
GCGGTCCCGCCCTCAGCAGTTTCTAGAGAACCATCAGATGTTTCCAGGGTGCCCCAAGGACCTGAAATGA
CCCTGTGCCTTATTTGAACTAACCAATCAGTTCGCTTCTCGCTTCTGTTCGCGCGCTTCTGCTCCCCGAG
CTCAATAAAAGAGCCCACAACCCCTCACTCGGCGCGCCAGTCCTCCGATAGACTGCGTCGCCCGGGTACC
CGTGTATCCAATAAACCCTCTTGCAGTTGCATCCGACTTGTGGTCTCGCTGTTCCTTGGGAGGGTCTCCT
CTGAGTGATTGACTACCCGTCAGCGGGGGTCTTTCATGGGTAACAGTTTCTTGAAGTTGGAGAACAACAT
TCTGAGGGTAGGAGTCGAATATTAAGTAATCCTGACTCAATTAGCCACTGTTTTGAATCCACATACTCCA
ATACTCCTGAAATAGTTCATTATGGACAGCGCAGAAAGAGCTGGGGAGAATTGTGAAATTGTTATCCGCT
CACAATTCCACACAACATACGAGCCGGAAGCATAAAGTGTAAAGCCTGGGGTGCCTAATGAGTGAGCTAA
CTCACATTAATTGCGTTGCGCTCACTGCCCGCTTTCCAGTCGGGAAACCTGTCGTGCCAGCTGCATTAAT
GAATCGGCCAACGCGCGGGGAGAGGCGGTTTGCGTATTGGGCGCTCTTCCGCTTCCTCGCTCACTGACTC
GCTGCGCTCGGTCGTTCGGCTGCGGCGAGCGGTATCAGCTCACTCAAAGGCGGTAATACGGTTATCCACA
GAATCAGGGGATAACGCAGGAAAGAACATGTGAGCAAAAGGCCAGCAAAAGGCCAGGAACCGTAAAAAGG
CCGCGTTGCTGGCGTTTTTCCATAGGCTCCGCCCCCCTGACGAGCATCACAAAAATCGACGCTCAAGTCA
GAGGTGGCGAAACCCGACAGGACTATAAAGATACCAGGCGTTTCCCCCTGGAAGCTCCCTCGTGCGCTCT
CCTGTTCCGACCCTGCCGCTTACCGGATACCTGTCCGCCTTTCTCCCTTCGGGAAGCGTGGCGCTTTCTC
ATAGCTCACGCTGTAGGTATCTCAGTTCGGTGTAGGTCGTTCGCTCCAAGCTGGGCTGTGTGCACGAACC
CCCCGTTCAGCCCGACCGCTGCGCCTTATCCGGTAACTATCGTCTTGAGTCCAACCCGGTAAGACACGAC
TTATCGCCACTGGCAGCAGCCACTGGTAACAGGATTAGCAGAGCGAGGTATGTAGGCGGTGCTACAGAGT
TCTTGAAGTGGTGGCCTAACTACGGCTACACTAGAAGAACAGTATTTGGTATCTGCGCTCTGCTGAAGCC
AGTTACCTTCGGAAAAAGAGTTGGTAGCTCTTGATCCGGCAAACAAACCACCGCTGGTAGCGGTGGTTTT
TTTGTTTGCAAGCAGCAGATTACGCGCAGAAAAAAAGGATCTCAAGAAGATCCTTTGATCTTTTCTACGG
GGTCTGACGCTCAGTGGAACGAAAACTCACGTTAAGGGATTTTGGTCATGAGATTATCAAAAAGGATCTT
CACCTAGATCCTTTTAAATTAAAAATGAAGTTTTAAATCAATCTAAAGTATATATGAGTAAACTTGGTCT
GACAGTTACCAATGCTTAATCAGTGAGGCACCTATCTCAGCGATCTGTCTATTTCGTTCATCCATAGTTG
CCTGACTCCCCGTCGTGTAGATAACTACGATACGGGAGGGCTTACCATCTGGCCCCAGTGCTGCAATGAT
ACCGCGAGACCCACGCTCACCGGCTCCAGATTTATCAGCAATAAACCAGCCAGCCGGAAGGGCCGAGCGC
AGAAGTGGTCCTGCAACTTTATCCGCCTCCATCCAGTCTATTAATTGTTGCCGGGAAGCTAGAGTAAGTA
GTTCGCCAGTTAATAGTTTGCGCAACGTTGTTGCCATTGCTACAGGCATCGTGGTGTCACGCTCGTCGTT
TGGTATGGCTTCATTCAGCTCCGGTTCCCAACGATCAAGGCGAGTTACATGATCCCCCATGTTGTGCAAA
AAAGCGGTTAGCTCCTTCGGTCCTCCGATCGTTGTCAGAAGTAAGTTGGCCGCAGTGTTATCACTCATGG
TTATGGCAGCACTGCATAATTCTCTTACTGTCATGCCATCCGTAAGATGCTTTTCTGTGACTGGTGAGTA
CTCAACCAAGTCATTCTGAGAATAGTGTATGCGGCGACCGAGTTGCTCTTGCCCGGCGTCAATACGGGAT
AATACCGCGCCACATAGCAGAACTTTAAAAGTGCTCATCATTGGAAAACGTTCTTCGGGGCGAAAACTCT
CAAGGATCTTACCGCTGTTGAGATCCAGTTCGATGTAACCCACTCGTGCACCCAACTGATCTTCAGCATC
TTTTACTTTCACCAGCGTTTCTGGGTGAGCAAAAACAGGAAGGCAAAATGCCGCAAAAAAGGGAATAAGG
GCGACACGGAAATGTTGAATACTCATACTCTTCCTTTTTCAATATTATTGAAGCATTTATCAGGGTTATT
GTCTCATGAGCGGATACATATTTGAATGTATTTAGAAAAATAAACAAATAGGGGTTCCGCGCACATTTCC
CCGAAAAGTGCCACCTGACGTCTAAGAAACCATTATTATCATGACATTAACCTATAAAAATAGGCGTATC
ACGAGGCCCTTTCGTCTCGCGCGTTTCGGTGATGACGGTGAAAACCTCTGACACATGCAGCTCCCGGAGA
CGGTCACAGCTTGTCTGTAAGCGGATGCCGGGAGCAGACAAGCCCGTCAGGGCGCGTCAGCGGGTGTTGG
CGGGTGTCGGGGCTGGCTTAACTATGCGGCATCAGAGCAGATTGTACTGAGAGTGCACCATATGCGGTGT
GAAATACCGCACAGATGCGTAAGGAGAAAATACCGCATCAGGCGCCATTCGCCATTCAGGCTGCGCAACT
GTTGGGAAGGGCGATCGGTGCGGGCCTCTTCGCTATTACGCCAGCTGGCGAAAGGGGGATGTGCTGCAAG
GCGATTAAGTTGGGTAACGCCAGGGTTTTCCCAGTCACGACGTTGTAAAACGACGGCGCAAGGAATGGTG
CATGCAAGGAGATGGCGCCCAACAGTCCCCCGGCCACGGGGCCTGCCACCATACCCACGCCGAAACAAGC
GCTCATGAGCCCGAAGTGGCGAGCCCGATCTTCCCCATCGGTGATGTCGGCGATATAGGCGCCAGCAACC
GCACCTGTGGCGCCGGTGATGCCGGCCACGATGCGTCCGGCGTAGAGGCGATTAGTCCAATTTGTTAAAG
ACAGGATATCAGTGGTCCAGGCTCTAGTTTTGACTCAACAATATCACCAGCTGAAGCCTATAGAGTACGA
GCCATAGATAAAATAAAAGATTTTATTTAGTCTCCAGAAAAAGGGGGGAA
Features (pLannotate 1.2.2; 20 found; start..end, strand, type, name):
    579..920     +  misc_feature   MESV Ψ: packaging signal of murine embryonic stem cell virus
    987..1403    +  CDS            gag (truncated): truncated Moloney murine leukemia virus (MMLV) gag gene lacking the start codon
   1483..3720    +  CDS            Ezh2: EZH2_MOUSE - Also known as Enx1h. Experimental evidence at protein level: Swiss-Prot protein existence level 1. Polycomb group (PcG) protein. Catalytic subunit of the PRC2/EED-EZH2 complex, which methylates (H3K9me) and 'Lys-27' (H3K27me) of histone H3, leading to transcriptional repression of the affected target gene. Able to mono-, di- and trimethylate 'Lys-27' of histone H3 to form H3K27me1, H3K27me2 and H3K27me3, respectively. Displays a preference for substrates with less methylation, loses activity when progressively more methyl groups are incorporated into H3K27, H3K27me0 > H3K27me1 > H
   3744..4303    +  misc_feature   IRES: internal ribosome entry site (IRES) of the encephalomyocarditis virus (EMCV)
   4312..5031    +  CDS            EGFP: the original enhanced GFP (Yang et al., 1996) mammalian codon-optimized
   5043..5073    +  misc_feature   MCS (fragment): pUC18/19 multiple cloning site
   5193..5707    +  LTR            3' LTR: 3' long terminal repeat from murine embryonic stem cell virus
   5869..5885    -  protein_bind   lac operator: The lac repressor binds to the lac operator to inhibit transcription in E. coli. This inhibition can be relieved by adding lactose or isopropyl-β-D-thiogalactopyranoside (IPTG). lac repressor encoded by lacI
   5893..5923    -  promoter       lac promoter: promoter for the E. coli lac operon
   5938..5959    -  protein_bind   CAP binding site: CAP binding activates transcription in the presence of cAMP. E. coli catabolite activator protein
   5972..6064    -  CDS            lacI (fragment): lac repressor; lacI; The lac repressor binds to the lac operator to inhibit transcription in E. coli. This inhibition can be relieved by adding lactose or isopropyl-β-D-thiogalactopyranoside (IPTG).
   6247..6835    -  rep_origin     ori: high-copy-number ColE1/pMB1/pBR322/pUC origin of replication
   7006..7866    -  CDS            AmpR: β-lactamase; bla; confers resistance to ampicillin, carbenicillin, and related antibiotics
   7867..7971    -  promoter       AmpR promoter: bla
   8066..8101    +  CDS            rop (fragment): Rop protein, which maintains plasmids at low copy number; rop
   8203..8302    +  misc_feature   bom (fragment): basis of mobility region from pBR322
   8308..8457    -  CDS            lacZα (fragment): LacZα fragment of β-galactosidase; lacZ fragment
   8457..8658    -  CDS            TcR (fragment): tetracycline efflux protein; tet; confers resistance to tetracycline
   8659..8757    +  CDS            env (fragment): murine leukemia virus gPr80 envelope polyprotein precursor; env; proteolytically cleaved into gp70SU and p15TM subunits
   8799..515     +  LTR            5' LTR (across the origin): 5' long terminal repeat from murine embryonic stem cell virus
