>Addgene plasmid #107146 | MSCV-mouse Ezh2-IRES-GFP | addgene full sequence | sequence record 207627 | Addgene NGS Result
CAGTCCCCCGGCCACGGGGCCTGCCACCATACCCACGCCGAAACAAGCGCTCATGAGCCCGAAGTGGCGA
GCCCGATCTTCCCCATCGGTGATGTCGGCGATATAGGCGCCAGCAACCGCACCTGTGGCGCCGGTGATGC
CGGCCACGATGCGTCCGGCGTAGAGGCGATTAGTCCAATTTGTTAAAGACAGGATATCAGTGGTCCAGGC
TCTAGTTTTGACTCAACAATATCACCAGCTGAAGCCTATAGAGTACGAGCCATAGATAAAATAAAAGATT
TTATTTAGTCTCCAGAAAAAGGGGGGAATGAAAGACCCCACCTGTAGGTTTGGCAAGCTAGCTTAAGTAA
CGCCATTTTGCAAGGCATGGAAAATACATAACTGAGAATAGAGAAGTTCAGATCAAGGTTAGGAACAGAG
AGACAGCAGAATATGGGCCAAACAGGATATCTGTGGTAAGCAGTTCCTGCCCCGGCTCAGGGCCAAGAAC
AGATGGTCCCCAGATGCGGTCCCGCCCTCAGCAGTTTCTAGAGAACCATCAGATGTTTCCAGGGTGCCCC
AAGGACCTGAAATGACCCTGTGCCTTATTTGAACTAACCAATCAGTTCGCTTCTCGCTTCTGTTCGCGCG
CTTCTGCTCCCCGAGCTCAATAAAAGAGCCCACAACCCCTCACTCGGCGCGCCAGTCCTCCGATAGACTG
CGTCGCCCGGGTACCCGTATTCCCAATAAAGCCTCTTGCTGTTTGCATCCGAATCGTGGACTCGCTGATC
CTTGGGAGGGTCTCCTCAGATTGATTGACTGCCCACCTCGGGGGTCTTTCATTTGGAGGTTCCACCGAGA
TTTGGAGACCCCTGCCCAGGGACCACCGACCCCCCCGCCGGGAGGTAAGCTGGCCAGCGGTCGTTTCGTG
TCTGTCTCTGTCTTTGTGCGTGTTTGTGCCGGCATCTAATGTTTGCGCCTGCGTCTGTACTAGTTAGCTA
ACTAGCTCTGTATCTGGCGGACCCGTGGTGGAACTGACGAGTTCTGAACACCCGGCCGCAACCCTGGGAG
ACGTCCCAGGGACTTTGGGGGCCGTTTTTGTGGCCCGACCTGAGGAAGGGAGTCGATGTGGAATCCGACC
CCGTCAGGATATGTGGTTCTGGTAGGAGACGAGAACCTAAAACAGTTCCCGCCTCCGTCTGAATTTTTGC
TTTCGGTTTGGAACCGAAGCCGCGCGTCTTGTCTGCTGCAGCGCTGCAGCATCGTTCTGTGTTGTCTCTG
TCTGACTGTGTTTCTGTATTTGTCTGAAAATTAGGGCCAGACTGTTACCACTCCCTTAAGTTTGACCTTA
GGTCACTGGAAAGATGTCGAGCGGATCGCTCACAACCAGTCGGTAGATGTCAAGAAGAGACGTTGGGTTA
CCTTCTGCTCTGCAGAATGGCCAACCTTTAACGTCGGATGGCCGCGAGACGGCACCTTTAACCGAGACCT
CATCACCCAGGTTAAGATCAAGGTCTTTTCACCTGGCCCGCATGGACACCCAGACCAGGTCCCCTACATC
GTGACCTGGGAAGCCTTGGCTTTTGACCCCCCTCCCTGGGTCAAGCCCTTTGTACACCCTAAGCCTCCGC
CTCCTCTTCCTCCATCCGCCCCGTCTCTCCCCCTTGAACCTCCTCGTTCGACCCCGCCTCGATCCTCCCT
TTATCCAGCCCTCACTCCTTCTCTAGGCGCCGGAATTGGGATCCACTAGTAACGGCCGCCAGTGTGCTGG
AATTCAGGATCGTCGACCCACGCGTCCGCGGACGCGTGGGTTGGGGGCGACGCGCGGGAGAGGCGCGGGC
TGGCGCGCGGGACGAAGAATAATCATGGGCCAGACTGGGAAGAAATCTGAGAAGGGACCGGTTTGTTGGC
GGAAGCGTGTAAAATCAGAGTACATGAGACTGAGACAGCTCAAGAGGTTCAGAAGAGCTGATGAAGTAAA
GACTATGTTTAGTTCCAATCGTCAGAAAATTTTGGAAAGAACTGAAACCTTAAACCAAGAGTGGAAGCAG
CGGAGGATACAGCCTGTGCACATCATGACTTCTGTGAGCTCATTGCGCGGGACTAGGGAGTGTTCAGTCA
CCAGTGACTTGGATTTTCCAGCACAAGTCATCCCGTTAAAGACCCTGAATGCAGTCGCCTCGGTGCCTAT
AATGTACTCTTGGTCGCCCTTACAACAGAATTTTATGGTGGAAGACGAAACTGTCTTACATAACATTCCT
TACATGGGGGATGAAGTTCTGGATCAGGACGGCACTTTCATTGAAGAACTAATAAAAAATTATGATGGAA
AAGTGCATGGTGACAGAGAATGTGGATTTATAAATGATGAAATTTTTGTGGAGTTGGTAAATGCTCTTGG
TCAATATAATGATGATGATGATGACGATGATGGAGATGATCCAGATGAAAGAGAAGAAAAACAGAAAGAT
CTAGAGGATAATCGAGATGATAAAGAAACTTGCCCACCTCGGAAATTTCCTGCTGATAAAATATTTGAAG
CCATTTCCTCAATGTTTCCAGATAAGGGCACCGCAGAAGAACTGAAGGAAAAATATAAAGAACTCACGGA
GCAGCAGCTCCCAGGTGCTCTGCCTCCTGAATGTACTCCAAACATCGATGGACCAAATGCCAAATCTGTT
CAGAGGGAGCAAAGCTTGCATTCATTTCATACGCTCTTCTGTCGACGATGTTTTAAGTATGACTGCTTCC
TACATCCCTTCCATGCAACACCCAACACATATAAGAGGAAGAACACAGAAACAGCTTTGGACAACAAGCC
TTGTGGACCACAGTGTTACCAGCATCTGGAGGGAGCTAAGGAGTTTGCTGCTGCTCTTACTGCTGAGCGG
ATAAAGACACCACCTAAACGCCCAGGGGGCCGCAGAAGAGGAAGACTTCCGAATAACAGTAGCAGACCCA
GCACCCCCACCATCAGTGTGCTGGAGTCAAAGGATACAGACAGTGACAGAGAAGCAGGGACTGAAACTGG
GGGAGAGAACAACGATAAAGAAGAAGAAGAGAAAAAAGATGAGACGTCCAGCTCCTCTGAAGCAAATTCT
CGGTGTCAAACACCAATAAAGATGAAGCCAAATATTGAACCTCCTGAGAATGTGGAGTGGAGTGGTGCTG
AAGCCTCCATGTTTAGAGTCCTCATTGGTACTTACTACGATAACTTTTGTGCCATTGCTAGGCTAATTGG
GACCAAAACATGTAGACAGGTGTATGAGTTTAGAGTCAAGGAGTCCAGTATCATAGCACCTGTTCCCACT
GAGGATGTAGACACTCCTCCAAGAAAGAAGAAAAGGAAACATCGGTTGTGGGCTGCACACTGCAGAAAGA
TACAACTGAAAAAGGACGGCTCCTCTAACCATGTTTACAACTATCAACCCTGTGACCATCCACGGCAGCC
TTGTGACAGTTCGTGCCCTTGTGTGATAGCACAAAATTTTTGTGAAAAGTTTTGTCAATGTAGTTCAGAG
TGTCAAAACCGCTTTCCTGGATGTCGGTGCAAAGCACAATGCAACACCAAACAGTGTCCATGCTACCTGG
CTGTCCGAGAGTGTGACCCTGACCTCTGTCTCACGTGTGGAGCTGCTGACCATTGGGACAGTAAAAATGT
ATCCTGTAAGAACTGTAGCATTCAGCGGGGCTCTAAAAAGCACTTACTGCTGGCACCGTCTGATGTGGCA
GGCTGGGGCATCTTTATCAAAGATCCTGTACAAAAAAATGAATTCATCTCAGAATACTGTGGGGAGATTA
TTTCTCAGGATGAAGCAGACAGAAGAGGAAAAGTGTATGACAAATACATGTGCAGCTTTCTGTTCAACTT
GAACAATGATTTTGTGGTGGATGCAACCCGAAAGGGCAACAAAATTCGTTTTGCTAATCATTCAGTAAAT
CCAAACTGCTATGCAAAAGTTATGATGGTTAATGGTGACCACAGGATAGGCATCTTTGCTAAGAGGGCTA
TCCAGACTGGTGAAGAGTTGTTTTTTGATTACAGATACAGCCAGGCTGATGCCCTGAAGTATGTGGGCAT
CGAACGAGAAATGGAAATCCCTTGACATCTACTACCTCTTCCCCTTCTCTCTGAAACAGCCTGAATTCTG
CAGATATCCATCACACTGGCGGCCGCTCGAGCGGGATCAATTCCGCCCCCCCCCTAACGTTACTGGCCGA
AGCCGCTTGGAATAAGGCCGGTGTGCGTTTGTCTATATGTTATTTTCCACCATATTGCCGTCTTTTGGCA
ATGTGAGGGCCCGGAAACCTGGCCCTGTCTTCTTGACGAGCATTCCTAGGGGTCTTTCCCCTCTCGCCAA
AGGAATGCAAGGTCTGTTGAATGTCGTGAAGGAAGCAGTTCCTCTGGAAGCTTCTTGAAGACAAACAACG
TCTGTAGCGACCCTTTGCAGGCAGCGGAACCCCCCACCTGGCGACAGGTGCCTCTGCGGCCAAAAGCCAC
GTGTATAAGATACACCTGCAAAGGCGGCACAACCCCAGTGCCACGTTGTGAGTTGGATAGTTGTGGAAAG
AGTCAAATGGCTCTCCTCAAGCGTATTCAACAAGGGGCTGAAGGATGCCCAGAAGGTACCCCATTGTATG
GGATCTGATCTGGGGCCTCGGTGCACATGCTTTACATGTGTTTAGTCGAGGTTAAAAAAACGTCTAGGCC
CCCCGAACCACGGGGACGTGGTTTTCCTTTGAAAAACACGATAATACCATGGTGAGCAAGGGCGAGGAGC
TGTTCACCGGGGTGGTGCCCATCCTGGTCGAGCTGGACGGCGACGTAAACGGCCACAAGTTCAGCGTGTC
CGGCGAGGGCGAGGGCGATGCCACCTACGGCAAGCTGACCCTGAAGTTCATCTGCACCACCGGCAAGCTG
CCCGTGCCCTGGCCCACCCTCGTGACCACCCTGACCTACGGCGTGCAGTGCTTCAGCCGCTACCCCGACC
ACATGAAGCAGCACGACTTCTTCAAGTCCGCCATGCCCGAAGGCTACGTCCAGGAGCGCACCATCTTCTT
CAAGGACGACGGCAACTACAAGACCCGCGCCGAGGTGAAGTTCGAGGGCGACACCCTGGTGAACCGCATC
GAGCTGAAGGGCATCGACTTCAAGGAGGACGGCAACATCCTGGGGCACAAGCTGGAGTACAACTACAACA
GCCACAACGTCTATATCATGGCCGACAAGCAGAAGAACGGCATCAAGGTGAACTTCAAGATCCGCCACAA
CATCGAGGACGGCAGCGTGCAGCTCGCCGACCACTACCAGCAGAACACCCCCATCGGCGACGGCCCCGTG
CTGCTGCCCGACAACCACTACCTGAGCACCCAGTCCGCCCTGAGCAAAGACCCCAACGAGAAGCGCGATC
ACATGGTCCTGCTGGAGTTCGTGACCGCCGCCGGGATCACTCTCGGCATGGACGAGCTGTACAAGTAAAG
CGGCCGCGACTCTAGAGTCGACCTGCAGGCATGCAAGCTTCAGGTAGCCGGCTAACGTTAACAACCGGTA
CCTCTAGAACTATAGCTAGCATGCGCAAATTTAAAGCGCTGATATCGATAAAATAAAAGATTTTATTTAG
TCTCCAGAAAAAGGGGGGAATGAAAGACCCCACCTGTAGGTTTGGCAAGCTAGCTTAAGTAACGCCATTT
TGCAAGGCATGGAAAATACATAACTGAGAATAGAGAAGTTCAGATCAAGGTTAGGAACAGAGAGACAGCA
GAATATGGGCCAAACAGGATATCTGTGGTAAGCAGTTCCTGCCCCGGCTCAGGGCCAAGAACAGATGGTC
CCCAGATGCGGTCCCGCCCTCAGCAGTTTCTAGAGAACCATCAGATGTTTCCAGGGTGCCCCAAGGACCT
GAAATGACCCTGTGCCTTATTTGAACTAACCAATCAGTTCGCTTCTCGCTTCTGTTCGCGCGCTTCTGCT
CCCCGAGCTCAATAAAAGAGCCCACAACCCCTCACTCGGCGCGCCAGTCCTCCGATAGACTGCGTCGCCC
GGGTACCCGTGTATCCAATAAACCCTCTTGCAGTTGCATCCGACTTGTGGTCTCGCTGTTCCTTGGGAGG
GTCTCCTCTGAGTGATTGACTACCCGTCAGCGGGGGTCTTTCATGGGTAACAGTTTCTTGAAGTTGGAGA
ACAACATTCTGAGGGTAGGAGTCGAATATTAAGTAATCCTGACTCAATTAGCCACTGTTTTGAATCCACA
TACTCCAATACTCCTGAAATAGTTCATTATGGACAGCGCAGAAAGAGCTGGGGAGAATTGTGAAATTGTT
ATCCGCTCACAATTCCACACAACATACGAGCCGGAAGCATAAAGTGTAAAGCCTGGGGTGCCTAATGAGT
GAGCTAACTCACATTAATTGCGTTGCGCTCACTGCCCGCTTTCCAGTCGGGAAACCTGTCGTGCCAGCTG
CATTAATGAATCGGCCAACGCGCGGGGAGAGGCGGTTTGCGTATTGGGCGCTCTTCCGCTTCCTCGCTCA
CTGACTCGCTGCGCTCGGTCGTTCGGCTGCGGCGAGCGGTATCAGCTCACTCAAAGGCGGTAATACGGTT
ATCCACAGAATCAGGGGATAACGCAGGAAAGAACATGTGAGCAAAAGGCCAGCAAAAGGCCAGGAACCGT
AAAAAGGCCGCGTTGCTGGCGTTTTTCCATAGGCTCCGCCCCCCTGACGAGCATCACAAAAATCGACGCT
CAAGTCAGAGGTGGCGAAACCCGACAGGACTATAAAGATACCAGGCGTTTCCCCCTGGAAGCTCCCTCGT
GCGCTCTCCTGTTCCGACCCTGCCGCTTACCGGATACCTGTCCGCCTTTCTCCCTTCGGGAAGCGTGGCG
CTTTCTCATAGCTCACGCTGTAGGTATCTCAGTTCGGTGTAGGTCGTTCGCTCCAAGCTGGGCTGTGTGC
ACGAACCCCCCGTTCAGCCCGACCGCTGCGCCTTATCCGGTAACTATCGTCTTGAGTCCAACCCGGTAAG
ACACGACTTATCGCCACTGGCAGCAGCCACTGGTAACAGGATTAGCAGAGCGAGGTATGTAGGCGGTGCT
ACAGAGTTCTTGAAGTGGTGGCCTAACTACGGCTACACTAGAAGAACAGTATTTGGTATCTGCGCTCTGC
TGAAGCCAGTTACCTTCGGAAAAAGAGTTGGTAGCTCTTGATCCGGCAAACAAACCACCGCTGGTAGCGG
TGGTTTTTTTGTTTGCAAGCAGCAGATTACGCGCAGAAAAAAAGGATCTCAAGAAGATCCTTTGATCTTT
TCTACGGGGTCTGACGCTCAGTGGAACGAAAACTCACGTTAAGGGATTTTGGTCATGAGATTATCAAAAA
GGATCTTCACCTAGATCCTTTTAAATTAAAAATGAAGTTTTAAATCAATCTAAAGTATATATGAGTAAAC
TTGGTCTGACAGTTACCAATGCTTAATCAGTGAGGCACCTATCTCAGCGATCTGTCTATTTCGTTCATCC
ATAGTTGCCTGACTCCCCGTCGTGTAGATAACTACGATACGGGAGGGCTTACCATCTGGCCCCAGTGCTG
CAATGATACCGCGAGACCCACGCTCACCGGCTCCAGATTTATCAGCAATAAACCAGCCAGCCGGAAGGGC
CGAGCGCAGAAGTGGTCCTGCAACTTTATCCGCCTCCATCCAGTCTATTAATTGTTGCCGGGAAGCTAGA
GTAAGTAGTTCGCCAGTTAATAGTTTGCGCAACGTTGTTGCCATTGCTACAGGCATCGTGGTGTCACGCT
CGTCGTTTGGTATGGCTTCATTCAGCTCCGGTTCCCAACGATCAAGGCGAGTTACATGATCCCCCATGTT
GTGCAAAAAAGCGGTTAGCTCCTTCGGTCCTCCGATCGTTGTCAGAAGTAAGTTGGCCGCAGTGTTATCA
CTCATGGTTATGGCAGCACTGCATAATTCTCTTACTGTCATGCCATCCGTAAGATGCTTTTCTGTGACTG
GTGAGTACTCAACCAAGTCATTCTGAGAATAGTGTATGCGGCGACCGAGTTGCTCTTGCCCGGCGTCAAT
ACGGGATAATACCGCGCCACATAGCAGAACTTTAAAAGTGCTCATCATTGGAAAACGTTCTTCGGGGCGA
AAACTCTCAAGGATCTTACCGCTGTTGAGATCCAGTTCGATGTAACCCACTCGTGCACCCAACTGATCTT
CAGCATCTTTTACTTTCACCAGCGTTTCTGGGTGAGCAAAAACAGGAAGGCAAAATGCCGCAAAAAAGGG
AATAAGGGCGACACGGAAATGTTGAATACTCATACTCTTCCTTTTTCAATATTATTGAAGCATTTATCAG
GGTTATTGTCTCATGAGCGGATACATATTTGAATGTATTTAGAAAAATAAACAAATAGGGGTTCCGCGCA
CATTTCCCCGAAAAGTGCCACCTGACGTCTAAGAAACCATTATTATCATGACATTAACCTATAAAAATAG
GCGTATCACGAGGCCCTTTCGTCTCGCGCGTTTCGGTGATGACGGTGAAAACCTCTGACACATGCAGCTC
CCGGAGACGGTCACAGCTTGTCTGTAAGCGGATGCCGGGAGCAGACAAGCCCGTCAGGGCGCGTCAGCGG
GTGTTGGCGGGTGTCGGGGCTGGCTTAACTATGCGGCATCAGAGCAGATTGTACTGAGAGTGCACCATAT
GCGGTGTGAAATACCGCACAGATGCGTAAGGAGAAAATACCGCATCAGGCGCCATTCGCCATTCAGGCTG
CGCAACTGTTGGGAAGGGCGATCGGTGCGGGCCTCTTCGCTATTACGCCAGCTGGCGAAAGGGGGATGTG
CTGCAAGGCGATTAAGTTGGGTAACGCCAGGGTTTTCCCAGTCACGACGTTGTAAAACGACGGCGCAAGG
AATGGTGCATGCAAGGAGATGGCGCCCAA
Features (pLannotate 1.2.2; 20 found; start..end, strand, type, name):
    167..265     +  CDS            env (fragment): murine leukemia virus gPr80 envelope polyprotein precursor; env; proteolytically cleaved into gp70SU and p15TM subunits
    307..823     +  LTR            5' LTR: 5' long terminal repeat from murine embryonic stem cell virus
    887..1228    +  misc_feature   MESV Ψ: packaging signal of murine embryonic stem cell virus
   1295..1711    +  CDS            gag (truncated): truncated Moloney murine leukemia virus (MMLV) gag gene lacking the start codon
   1845..4082    +  CDS            Ezh2: EZH2_MOUSE - Also known as Enx1h. Experimental evidence at protein level: Swiss-Prot protein existence level 1. Polycomb group (PcG) protein. Catalytic subunit of the PRC2/EED-EZH2 complex, which methylates (H3K9me) and 'Lys-27' (H3K27me) of histone H3, leading to transcriptional repression of the affected target gene. Able to mono-, di- and trimethylate 'Lys-27' of histone H3 to form H3K27me1, H3K27me2 and H3K27me3, respectively. Displays a preference for substrates with less methylation, loses activity when progressively more methyl groups are incorporated into H3K27, H3K27me0 > H3K27me1 > H
   4176..4736    +  misc_feature   IRES: internal ribosome entry site (IRES) of the encephalomyocarditis virus (EMCV)
   4739..5458    +  CDS            EGFP: the original enhanced GFP (Yang et al., 1996) mammalian codon-optimized
   5470..5500    +  misc_feature   MCS (fragment): pUC18/19 multiple cloning site
   5620..6134    +  LTR            3' LTR: 3' long terminal repeat from murine embryonic stem cell virus
   6296..6312    -  protein_bind   lac operator: The lac repressor binds to the lac operator to inhibit transcription in E. coli. This inhibition can be relieved by adding lactose or isopropyl-β-D-thiogalactopyranoside (IPTG). lac repressor encoded by lacI
   6320..6350    -  promoter       lac promoter: promoter for the E. coli lac operon
   6365..6386    -  protein_bind   CAP binding site: CAP binding activates transcription in the presence of cAMP. E. coli catabolite activator protein
   6399..6491    -  CDS            lacI (fragment): lac repressor; lacI; The lac repressor binds to the lac operator to inhibit transcription in E. coli. This inhibition can be relieved by adding lactose or isopropyl-β-D-thiogalactopyranoside (IPTG).
   6674..7262    -  rep_origin     ori: high-copy-number ColE1/pMB1/pBR322/pUC origin of replication
   7433..8293    -  CDS            AmpR: β-lactamase; bla; confers resistance to ampicillin, carbenicillin, and related antibiotics
   8294..8398    -  promoter       AmpR promoter: bla
   8493..8528    +  CDS            rop (fragment): Rop protein, which maintains plasmids at low copy number; rop
   8630..8729    +  misc_feature   bom (fragment): basis of mobility region from pBR322
   8735..8884    -  CDS            lacZα (fragment): LacZα fragment of β-galactosidase; lacZ fragment
   8884..166     -  CDS            TcR (fragment) (across the origin): tetracycline efflux protein; tet; confers resistance to tetracycline
