[The description below was written by a language model from this plasmid's Addgene catalogue record and pLannotate feature annotations shown in this document.]
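Description:
MSCV-mouse Ezh2-IRES-GFP is a gammaretroviral expression plasmid built on the MSCV-IRES-GFP backbone (murine stem cell virus type) for delivering mouse Ezh2 into mammalian cells. The proviral cassette is bounded by 5′ and 3′ long terminal repeats of murine embryonic stem cell virus origin. It also carries the MESV Ψ packaging signal and a truncated, start-codon-less MMLV gag segment, which extends the packaging region without producing Gag protein. No internal promoter is annotated, so transcription is expected to be driven by the 5′ LTR. Because the plasmid lacks functional gag, pol and env genes, these must be supplied in trans by a packaging system to produce replication-defective virus that integrates into target cells.

The payload is a bicistronic transcript. The mouse Ezh2 coding sequence was cloned between BamHI and XhoI sites that were destroyed in the process, and no epitope tag is annotated. It encodes the Polycomb-group histone H3K27 methyltransferase that forms the catalytic subunit of PRC2. An EMCV IRES and EGFP follow it, so the same mRNA yields both proteins, and GFP fluorescence marks transduced cells for tracking or sorting in place of a drug selection marker.

In bacteria the plasmid is maintained through a high-copy ColE1/pUC-type origin and selected with ampicillin via β-lactamase. The remaining annotations (lac promoter/operator, and fragments of lacI, lacZα, rop, bom, TcR and env) are non-functional backbone remnants. Two full sequences are recorded, a depositor version of 8,800 nt and a sequencing-derived version of 8,919 nt. They show the same features in the same order and differ slightly in the spacing around the insert junctions.

The construct suits stable Ezh2 overexpression studies in mammalian cells.
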