Addgene plasmid #107146: MSCV-mouse Ezh2-IRES-GFP
Purpose: Mammalian expression of mouse Ezh2
Depositing lab: Martine Roussel. Depositing organization: St. Jude Children's Research Hospital.
Backbone
  Vector backbone: MSCV-IRES-GFP
  Backbone size w/o insert (bp): 6573
  Vector type: Mammalian Expression, Retroviral
  Selectable markers: GFP
Growth in bacteria
  Bacterial resistance: Ampicillin, 100 μg/mL
  Growth temperature: 37°C
  Growth strain: NEB Stable
  Copy number: High Copy
Gene/Insert
  Gene/Insert name: Ezh2
  Species: M. musculus (mouse)
  Insert size (bp): 2300
  Entrez Gene: Ezh2 (a.k.a. Enx-1, Enx1h, KMT6, mKIAA4065)
  Cloning method: Restriction Enzyme; 5′ cloning site BamHI (destroyed during cloning); 3′ cloning site XhoI (destroyed during cloning)
  Sequencing primers: 5′ unknown
Terms and licenses: Academic/Nonprofit Terms; Industry Terms: Not Available to Industry
How to cite: MSCV-mouse Ezh2-IRES-GFP was a gift from Martine Roussel (Addgene plasmid # 107146 ; http://n2t.net/addgene:107146 ; RRID:Addgene_107146)
